>Addgene plasmid #212532 | pTwist-SARS-CoV-2 Spike-deltaC18 XBB.1.16 | addgene full sequence | sequence record 433146 | Addgene NGS Result
CATGTTTGTGTTCCTCGTTCTCCTGCCCCTCGTTTCTTCCCAATGCGTGAACCTCATAACTAGAACGCAG
TCTTACACGAACTCTTTTACTCGTGGAGTATACTATCCCGATAAAGTCTTTAGGTCCAGTGTCCTTCATT
CTACTCAAGACCTTTTCCTGCCATTCTTCTCAAATGTCACCTGGTTCCATGCTATCCACGTTTCTGGCAC
CAACGGAACTAAACGATTTGATAATCCCGCCTTGCCATTTAACGATGGCGTATACTTTGCCTCAACGGAG
AAGTCCAACATTATCCGGGGATGGATATTTGGCACCACCCTGGACTCCAAGACACAGTCTCTCCTCATTG
TGAACAACGCCACCAATGTCGTCATCAAAGTCTGTGAATTTCAATTTTGTAACGATCCCTTTCTCGATGT
TTATCAGAAGAATAACAAGTCTTGGATGGAGTCAGAGTTCCGCGTTTACAGTTCCGCTAACAACTGTACT
TTTGAGTACGTTTCCCAACCATTTCTCATGGATCTTGTAGGGAAGGAAGGCAACTTCAAGAATCTCCGCG
AATTTGTGTTTAAGAATATAGACGGCTACTTCAAAATTTATAGCAAGCATACCCCGATAAATCTGGAGCG
GGATCTCCCTCAAGGCTTCTCCGCGTTGGAACCCCTCGTGGACTTGCCGATTGGCATCAACATCACCCGG
TTCCAAACCCTTCTTGCCCTTCATCGAAGCTACCTCACGCCTGTCGACAGTAGTAGTGGTTGGACAGCGG
GCGCAGCAGCCTACTATGTGGGATATTTGCAACCACGCACCTTTCTTCTCAAATATAACGAAAACGGAAC
AATTACCGATGCCGTAGACTGTGCCCTCGATCCCCTGTCCGAAACTAAATGCACACTCAAGTCCTTCACA
GTTGAGAAAGGCATATACCAAACCAGTAACTTCCGCGTCCAACCCACCGAATCCATTGTTCGATTCCCTA
ACATCACCAATTTGTGTCCTTTCCATGAAGTATTTAATGCCACTACATTTGCATCAGTTTATGCCTGGAA
TCGCAAGCGAATATCAAATTGTGTTGCAGATTATAGTGTCATCTATAATTTCGCACCATTCTTCGCTTTT
AAGTGTTATGGGGTCAGCCCTACGAAATTGAATGACTTGTGTTTTACCAACGTTTACGCAGATTCTTTCG
TCATACGCGGCAACGAAGTCAGCCAGATTGCACCGGGGCAAACCGGAAATATAGCAGACTATAATTATAA
GTTGCCGGATGACTTCACCGGCTGCGTTATAGCATGGAACTCCAATAAGCTCGATTCAAAACCCAGCGGC
AACTATAATTATCTTTACCGCCTGTTTCGCAAGTCAAAGCTGAAGCCCTTTGAACGTGACATCTCCACCG
AAATTTATCAAGCTGGCAACAGACCATGTAATGGAGTGGCAGGGCCTAACTGTTATTCTCCCCTTCAATC
ATACGGATTTCGACCAACATATGGGGTGGGCCATCAACCATATCGGGTGGTAGTCTTGAGCTTTGAGCTG
CTCCACGCACCGGCTACAGTTTGCGGACCGAAGAAAAGCACTAACCTGGTGAAGAATAAATGTGTGAACT
TCAACTTTAATGGGCTCACCGGAACAGGGGTGCTGACAGAATCAAACAAGAAATTTCTCCCTTTTCAACA
ATTTGGTAGAGACATTGCCGATACCACAGATGCCGTCCGCGATCCGCAAACACTGGAAATCCTCGATATA
ACACCCTGTAGCTTCGGCGGGGTCAGCGTGATAACTCCCGGAACGAACACATCCAACCAAGTGGCTGTCC
TGTATCAAGGTGTCAACTGTACCGAAGTCCCTGTGGCGATACACGCCGACCAACTGACACCCACCTGGAG
AGTCTACTCAACAGGTTCCAATGTCTTTCAAACTAGAGCGGGTTGTCTCATTGGCGCTGAGTATGTCAAT
AATTCATACGAATGTGATATTCCTATTGGGGCAGGAATCTGTGCGTCTTATCAAACTCAAACGAAATCAC
ACCGGCGCGCTCGCTCAGTAGCCAGCCAGTCCATAATCGCCTATACCATGAGTCTCGGGGCTGAGAACTC
CGTGGCTTATTCAAACAATTCCATCGCAATCCCAACTAACTTTACCATTAGCGTTACCACGGAAATCTTG
CCCGTCAGCATGACTAAGACGAGCGTAGACTGTACGATGTATATCTGTGGGGATTCCACCGAGTGTAGCA
ACCTCTTGCTTCAATACGGGTCTTTCTGTACTCAACTCAAACGAGCATTGACCGGAATTGCGGTCGAACA
AGACAAGAATACCCAAGAGGTGTTCGCACAAGTAAAGCAAATATACAAAACGCCGCCAATCAAATATTTT
GGCGGGTTTAATTTTAGCCAAATACTGCCAGACCCATCTAAGCCTTCAAAACGCAGCTTTATCGAGGATC
TGCTGTTCAACAAAGTTACGTTGGCTGACGCGGGTTTCATTAAGCAGTATGGGGATTGTTTGGGAGACAT
TGCGGCCCGCGACCTTATCTGTGCTCAAAAATTCAATGGGTTGACAGTTCTGCCCCCTCTGCTCACTGAT
GAGATGATTGCACAGTATACATCAGCATTGTTGGCAGGAACCATTACATCCGGCTGGACTTTTGGCGCGG
GTGCGGCCCTTCAAATACCTTTCGCTATGCAAATGGCTTACAGATTCAATGGGATTGGTGTCACGCAAAA
TGTATTGTATGAAAATCAGAAGCTGATCGCTAATCAATTTAACAGCGCGATTGGCAAGATCCAAGATTCA
CTGTCAAGCACAGCGTCCGCCCTCGGCAAACTCCAAGATGTTGTGAATCATAACGCCCAGGCCCTGAATA
CCCTCGTGAAGCAACTGAGTTCTAAATTCGGCGCAATCTCCAGCGTCCTCAACGACATATTGTCCAGACT
TGATAAGGTGGAAGCCGAGGTGCAAATTGATCGGCTCATCACAGGCAGGCTCCAGTCACTCCAAACTTAT
GTGACACAACAGTTGATCCGGGCTGCTGAGATACGAGCAAGCGCCAACCTGGCCGCCACTAAAATGTCAG
AGTGCGTGCTCGGGCAGTCCAAACGGGTTGACTTTTGTGGCAAGGGCTATCACTTGATGTCCTTCCCCCA
ATCCGCCCCACATGGAGTGGTCTTTCTCCACGTCACTTATGTCCCTGCTCAAGAGAAGAACTTTACGACA
GCTCCAGCAATCTGTCACGATGGCAAAGCGCACTTTCCCAGGGAAGGCGTTTTCGTCAGTAATGGCACGC
ATTGGTTTGTGACCCAAAGGAATTTCTATGAACCCCAAATCATAACCACTGACAATACATTTGTCTCAGG
CAACTGTGATGTGGTCATTGGGATCGTGAACAACACGGTATATGATCCCCTGCAACCCGAGTTGGATAGC
TTCAAAGAGGAATTGGATAAATACTTTAAGAATCATACTTCACCCGATGTTGATCTCGGGGACATATCAG
GAATAAATGCAAGTGTCGTCAACATTCAGAAAGAGATTGATCGCCTTAATGAGGTCGCCAAGAACTTGAA
TGAATCTTTGATCGACTTGCAAGAACTGGGCAAATACGAACAATATATTAAATGGCCCTGGTACATTTGG
TTGGGCTTTATCGCCGGACTTATAGCTATCGTTATGGTCACAATTATGTTGTGCTGTATGACTAGCTGTT
GTTCCTGCTTGAAAGGATGTTGCAGTTGCGGATCTTGTTGTAAATAAAGGATCCTCTAGAAGTTGTCTCC
TCCTGCACTGACTGACTGATACAATCGATTTCTGGATCCGCAGGCCTAATCAACCTCTGGATTACAAAAT
TTGTGAAAGATTGACTGGTATTCTTAACTATGTTGCTCCTTTTACGCTATGTGGATACGCTGCTTTAATG
CCTTTGTATCATGCTATTGCTTCCCGTATGGCTTTCATTTTCTCCTCCTTGTATAAATCCTGGTTGCTGT
CTCTTTATGAGGAGTTGTGGCCCGTTGTCAGGCAACGTGGCGTGGTGTGCACTGTGTTTGCTGACGCAAC
CCCCACTGGTTGGGGCATTGCCACCACCTGTCAGCTCCTTTCCGGGACTTTCGCTTTCCCCCTCCCTATT
GCCACGGCGGAACTCATCGCCGCCTGCCTTGCCCGCTGCTGGACAGGGGCTCGGCTGTTGGGCACTGACA
ATTCCGTGGTGTTGTCGGGGAAGCTGACGTCCTTTCCATGGCTGCTCGCCTGTGTTGCCACCTGGATTCT
GCGCGGGACGTCCTTCTGCTACGTCCCTTCGGCCCTCAATCCAGCGGACCTTCCTTCCCGCGGCCTGCTG
CCGGCTCTGCGGCCTCTTCCGCGTCTTCGCCTTCGCCCTCAGACGAGTCGGATCTCCCTTTGGGCCGCCT
CCCCGCCTGTCTAGCTTGACTGACTGAGATACAGCGTACCTTCAGCTCACAGACATGATAAGATACATTG
ATGAGTTTGGACAAACCACAACTAGAATGCAGTGAAAAAAATGCTTTATTTGTGAAATTTGTGATGCTAT
TGCTTTATTTGTAACCATTATAAGCTGCAATAAACAAGTTAACAACAACAATTGCATTCATTTTATGTTT
CAGGTTCAGGGGGAGGTGTGGGAGGTTTTTTAAAGCAAGTAAAACCTCTACAAATGTGGTATTGGCCCAT
CTCTATCGGTATCGTAGCATAACCCCTTGGGGCCTCTAAACGGGTCTTGAGGGGTTTTTTGTGCCCCTCG
GGCCGGATTGCTATCTACCGGCATTGGCGCAGAAAAAAATGCCTGATGCGACGCTGCGCGTCTTATACTC
CCACATATGCCAGATTCAGCAACGGATACGGCTTCCCCAACTTGCCCACTTCCATACGTGTCCTCCTTAC
CAGAAATTTATCCTTAAGGTCGTCAGCTATCCTGCAGGCGATCTCTCGATTTCGATCAAGACATTCCTTT
AATGGTCTTTTCTGGACACCACTAGGGGTCAGAAGTAGTTCATCAAACTTTCTTCCCTCCCTAATCTCAT
TGGTTACCTTGGGCTATCGAAACTTAATTAAGCGATCTGCATCTCAATTAGTCAGCAACCATAGTCCCGC
CCCTAACTCCGCCCATCCCGCCCCTAACTCCGCCCAGTTCCGCCCATTCTCCGCCCCATCGCTGACTAAT
TTTTTTTATTTATGCAGAGGCCGAGGCCGCCTCGGCCTCTGAGCTATTCCAGAAGTAGTGAGGAGGCTTT
TTTGGAGGCCTAGGCTTTTGCAAAGGAGGTAGCCAACATGATTGAACAAGATGGATTGCACGCAGGTTCT
CCCGCCGCTTGGGTGGAGAGGCTATTCGGCTATGACTGGGCACAACAGACAATCGGCTGCTCTGATGCCG
CCGTGTTCCGGCTGTCAGCGCAGGGGCGCCCGGTTCTTTTTGTCAAGACCGACCTGTCCGGTGCCCTGAA
TGAACTCCAGGACGAGGCAGCGCGGCTATCGTGGCTGGCCACGACGGGCGTTCCTTGCGCAGCTGTGCTC
GACGTTGTCACTGAAGCGGGAAGGGACTGGCTGCTATTGGGCGAAGTGCCGGGGCAGGATCTCCTGTCAT
CTCACCTTGCTCCTGCCGAGAAAGTATCCATCATGGCTGATGCAATGCGGCGGCTGCATACGCTTGATCC
GGCTACCTGCCCATTCGACCACCAAGCGAAACATCGCATCGAGCGAGCACGTACTCGGATGGAAGCCGGT
CTTGTCGATCAGGATGATCTGGACGAAGAGCATCAGGGGCTCGCGCCAGCCGAACTGTTCGCCAGGCTCA
AGGCGCGGATGCCCGACGGCGAGGATCTCGTCGTGACCCACGGCGATGCCTGCTTGCCGAATATCATGGT
GGAAAATGGCCGCTTTTCTGGATTCATCGACTGTGGCCGGCTGGGTGTGGCGGACCGCTATCAGGACATA
GCGTTGGCTACCCGTGATATTGCTGAAGAGCTTGGCGGCGAATGGGCTGACCGCTTCCTCGTGCTTTACG
GTATCGCCGCTCCCGATTCGCAGCGCATCGCCTTCTATCGCCTTCTTGACGAGTTCTTCTAGTATGTAAG
CCCTGTGCCTTCTAGTTGCCAGCCATCTGTTGTTTGCCCCTCCCCCGTGCCTTCCTTGACCCTGGAAGGT
GCCACTCCCACTGTCCTTTCCTAATAAAATGAGGAAATTGCATCGCATTGTCTGAGTAGGTGTCATTCTA
TTCTGGGGGGTGGGGTGGGGCAGGACAGCAAGGGGGAGGATTGGGAAGACAATAGCAGGCATGCTGGGGA
TGCGGTGGGCTCTATGGTTAATTAACCAGTCAAGTCAGCTACTTGGCGAGATCGACTTGTCTGGGTTTCG
ACTACGCTCAGAATTGCGTCAGTCAAGTTCGATCTGGTCCTTGCTATTGCACCCGTTCTCCGATTACGAG
TTTCATTTAAATCATGTGAGCAAAAGGCCAGCAAAAGGCCAGGAACCGTAAAAAGGCCGCGTTGCTGGCG
TTTTTCCATAGGCTCCGCCCCCCTGACGAGCATCACAAAAATCGACGCTCAAGTCAGAGGTGGCGAAACC
CGACAGGACTATAAAGATACCAGGCGTTTCCCCCTGGAAGCTCCCTCGTGCGCTCTCCTGTTCCGACCCT
GCCGCTTACCGGATACCTGTCCGCCTTTCTCCCTTCGGGAAGCGTGGCGCTTTCTCATAGCTCACGCTGT
AGGTATCTCAGTTCGGTGTAGGTCGTTCGCTCCAAGCTGGGCTGTGTGCACGAACCCCCCGTTCAGCCCG
ACCGCTGCGCCTTATCCGGTAACTATCGTCTTGAGTCCAACCCGGTAAGACACGACTTATCGCCACTGGC
AGCAGCCACTGGTAACAGGATTAGCAGAGCGAGGTATGTAGGCGGTGCTACAGAGTTCTTGAAGTGGTGG
CCTAACTACGGCTACACTAGAAGAACAGTATTTGGTATCTGCGCTCTGCTGAAGCCAGTTACCTTCGGAA
AAAGAGTTGGTAGCTCTTGATCCGGCAAACAAACCACCGCTGGTAGCGGTGGTTTTTTTGTTTGCAAGCA
GCAGATTACGCGCAGAAAAAAAGGATCTCAAGAAGATCCTTTGATCTTTTCTACGGGGTCTGACGCTCAG
TGGAACGAAAACTCACGTTAAGGGATTTTGGTCATGAGATTATCAAAAAGGATCTTCACCTAGATCCTTT
TAAATTAAAAATGAAGTTTTAAATCAATCTAAAGTATATATGAGTAAACTTGGTCTGACAGTTACCAATG
CTTAATCAGTGAGGCACCTATCTCAGCGATCTGTCTATTTCGTTCATCCATAGTTGCATTTAAATTTCCG
AACTCTCCAAGGCCCTCGTCGGAAAATCTTCAAACCTTTCGTCCGATCCATCTTGCAGGCTACCTCTCGA
ACGAACTATCGCAAGTCTCTTGGCCGGCCTTGCGCCTTGGCTATTGCTTGGCAGCGCCTATCGCCAGGTA
TTACTCCAATCCCGAATATCCGAGATCGGGATCACCCGAGAGAAGTTCAACCTACATCCTCAATCCCGAT
CTATCCGAGATCCGAGGAATATCGAAATCGGGGCGCGCCTGGTGTACCGAGAACGATCCTCTCAGTGCGA
GTCTCGACGATCCATATCGTTGCTTGGCAGTCAGCCAGTCGGAATCCAGCTTGGGACCCAGGAAGTCCAA
TCGTCAGATATTGTACTCAAGCCTGGTCACGGCAGCGTACCGATCTGTTTAAACCTAGATATTGATAGTC
TGATCGGTCAACGTATAATCGAGTCCTAGCTTTTGCAAACATCTATCAAGAGACAGGATCAGCAGGAGGC
TTTCGCATGAGTATTCAACATTTCCGTGTCGCCCTTATTCCCTTTTTTGCGGCATTTTGCCTTCCTGTTT
TTGCTCACCCAGAAACGCTGGTGAAAGTAAAAGATGCTGAAGATCAGTTGGGTGCGCGAGTGGGTTACAT
CGAACTGGATCTCAACAGCGGTAAGATCCTTGAGAGTTTTCGCCCCGAAGAACGCTTTCCAATGATGAGC
ACTTTTAAAGTTCTGCTATGTGGCGCGGTATTATCCCGTATTGACGCCGGGCAAGAGCAACTCGGTCGCC
GCATACACTATTCTCAGAATGACTTGGTTGAGTATTCACCAGTCACAGAAAAGCATCTTACGGATGGCAT
GACAGTAAGAGAATTATGCAGTGCTGCCATAACCATGAGTGATAACACTGCGGCCAACTTACTTCTGACA
ACGATTGGAGGACCGAAGGAGCTAACCGCTTTTTTGCACAACATGGGGGATCATGTAACTCGCCTTGATC
GTTGGGAACCGGAGCTGAATGAAGCCATACCAAACGACGAGCGTGACACCACGATGCCTGTAGCAATGGC
AACAACCTTGCGTAAACTATTAACTGGCGAACTACTTACTCTAGCTTCCCGGCAACAGTTGATAGACTGG
ATGGAGGCGGATAAAGTTGCAGGACCACTTCTGCGCTCGGCCCTTCCGGCTGGCTGGTTTATTGCTGATA
AATCTGGAGCCGGTGAGCGTGGGTCTCGCGGTATCATTGCAGCACTGGGGCCAGATGGTAAGCCCTCCCG
TATCGTAGTTATCTACACGACGGGGAGTCAGGCAACTATGGATGAACGAAATAGACAGATCGCTGAGATA
GGTGCCTCACTGATTAAGCATTGGTAACCGATTCTAGGTGCATTGGCGCAGAAAAAAATGCCTGATGCGA
CGCTGCGCGTCTTATACTCCCACATATGCCAGATTCAGCAACGGATACGGCTTCCCCAACTTGCCCACTT
CCATACGTGTCCTCCTTACCAGAAATTTATCCTTAAGATCCCGAATCGTTTAAACTCGACTCTGGCTCTA
TCGAATCTCCGTCGTTTCGAGCTTACGCGAACAGCCGTGGCGCTCATTTGCTCGTCGGGCATCGAATCTC
GTCAGCTATCGTCAGCTTACCTTTTTGGCAGCGATCGCGGCTCCCGACATCTTGGACCATTAGCTCCACA
GGTATCTTCTTCCCTCTAGTGGTCATAACAGCAGCTTCAGCTACCTCTCAATTCAAAAAACCCCTCAAGA
CCCGTTTAGAGGCCCCAAGGGGTTATGCTATCAATCGTTGCGTTACACACACAAAAAACCAACACACATC
CATCTTCGATGGATAGCGATTTTATTATCTAACTGCTGATCGAGTGTAGCCAGATCTAGTAATCAATTAC
GGGGTCATTAGTTCATAGCCCATATATGGAGTTCCGCGTTACATAACTTACGGTAAATGGCCCGCCTGGC
TGACCGCCCAACGACCCCCGCCCATTGACGTCAATAATGACGTATGTTCCCATAGTAACGCCAATAGGGA
CTTTCCATTGACGTCAATGGGTGGAGTATTTACGGTAAACTGCCCACTTGGCAGTACATCAAGTGTATCA
TATGCCAAGTACGCCCCCTATTGACGTCAATGACGGTAAATGGCCCGCCTGGCATTATGCCCAGTACATG
ACCTTATGGGACTTTCCTACTTGGCAGTACATCTACGTATTAGTCATCGCTATTACCATGCTGATGCGGT
TTTGGCAGTACATCAATGGGCGTGGATAGCGGTTTGACTCACGGGGATTTCCAAGTCTCCACCCCATTGA
CGTCAATGGGAGTTTGTTTTGGCACCAAAATCAACGGGACTTTCCAAAATGTCGTAACAACTCCGCCCCA
TTGACGCAAATGGGCGGTAGGCGTGTACGGTGGGAGGTCTATATAAGCAGAGCTGGTTTAGTGAACCGTC
AGATCGCCTGGAGACGCCATCCACGCTGTTTTGACCTCCATAGAAGACACCGGGACCGATCCAGCCTCCC
CTCGAAGCTTACATGTGGTACCGAGCTCGGATCCTGAGAACTTCAGGGTGAGTCTATGGGACCCTTGATG
TTTTCTTTCCCCTTCTTTTCTATGGTTAAGTTCATGTCATAGGAAGGGGAGAAGTAACAGGGTACACATA
TTGACCAAATCAGGGTAATTTTGCATTTGTAATTTTAAAAAATGCTTTCTTCTTTTAATATACTTTTTTG
TTTATCTTATTTCTAATACTTTCCCTAATCTCTTTCTTTCAGGGCAATAATGATACAATGTATCATGCCT
CTTTGCACCATTCTAAAGAATAACAGTGATAATTTCTGGGTTAAGGCAATAGCAATATTTCTGCATATAA
ATATTTCTGCATATAAATTGTAACTGATGTAAGAGGTTTCATATTGCTAATAGCAGCTACAATCCAGCTA
CCATTCTGCTTTTATTTTATGGTTGGGATAAGGCTGGATTATTCTGAGTCCAAGCTAGGCCCTTTTGCTA
ATCATGTTCATACCTCTTATCTTCCTCCCACAGCTCCTGGGCAACGTGCTGGTCTGTGTGCTGGCCCATC
ACTTTGGCAAAGGCGGCCGC
Features (pLannotate 1.2.2; 21 found; start..end, strand, type, name):
      2..3754    +  CDS            S: SPIKE_SARS2 - Experimental evidence at protein level: Swiss-Prot protein existence level 1. [Spike glycoprotein]: May down-regulate host tetherin (BST2) by lysosomal degradation, thereby counteracting its antiviral activity. From Severe acute respiratory syndrome coronavirus 2 (2019-nCoV) (SARS-CoV-2).
   3828..4416    +  misc_feature   WPRE: woodchuck hepatitis virus posttranscriptional regulatory element
   4469..4590    -  polyA_signal   SV40 poly(A) signal: SV40 polyadenylation signal
   4613..4682    -  CDS            large T antigen (fragment): large T antigen from SV40 (simian virus 40)
   4705..4751    +  terminator     T7 terminator: transcription terminator for bacteriophage T7 RNA polymerase
   4781..4917    +  terminator     rrnG terminator: transcription terminator from the E. coli ribosomal RNA rrnG operon (Albrechtsen et al., 1991)
   4962..5033    +  misc_feature   3' β-globin insulator: insulator downstream of the human β-globin locus (Farrell et al., 2002)
   5078..5274    +  promoter       SV40 promoter: SV40 early promoter
   5288..6079    +  CDS            neo: KKA2_KLEPN - Also known as kan, nptII. Experimental evidence at protein level: Swiss-Prot protein existence level 1. Resistance to kanamycin, neomycin, paromomycin, ribostamycin, butirosin and gentamicin B. From Klebsiella pneumoniae.
   6093..6317    +  polyA_signal   bGH poly(A) signal: bovine growth hormone polyadenylation signal
   6513..7101    -  rep_origin     ori: high-copy-number ColE1/pMB1/pBR322/pUC origin of replication
   7273..7337    -  CDS            bla(M) (fragment): β-lactamase lacking the signal sequence; bla(M); allows cytosolic expression of β-lactamase
   7847..8707    +  CDS            AmpR: β-lactamase; bla; confers resistance to ampicillin, carbenicillin, and related antibiotics
   8720..8856    +  terminator     rrnG terminator: transcription terminator from the E. coli ribosomal RNA rrnG operon (Albrechtsen et al., 1991)
   9008..9079    +  misc_feature   5' β-globin insulator: insulator upstream of the human β-globin locus (Farrell et al., 2002)
   9084..9130    -  terminator     T7 terminator: transcription terminator for bacteriophage T7 RNA polymerase
   9148..9196    -  polyA_signal   poly(A) signal: synthetic polyadenylation signal
   9277..9580    +  enhancer       CMV enhancer: human cytomegalovirus immediate early enhancer
   9653..9670    -  promoter       CMV promoter (fragment): human cytomegalovirus (CMV) immediate early promoter
   9733..9784    +  promoter       CMVd2 promoter: truncated human cytomegalovirus (CMV) immediate early promoter that yields moderately reduced expression relative to the full-length promoter
   9918..10393   +  intron         β-globin intron: internally truncated intron from human β-globin
