[The description below was written by a language model from this plasmid's Addgene catalogue record and pLannotate feature annotations shown in this document.]
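Description:
pTwist-SARS-CoV-2 Spike-deltaC18 XBB.1.16 is a mammalian expression plasmid built on the commercial pTwist-CMV-BetaGlobin-WPRE-Neo backbone and made to supply the spike glycoprotein of the SARS-CoV-2 Omicron sublineage XBB.1.16 for pseudovirus production. It replicates in E. coli at high copy from a ColE1/pUC-type origin and is selected with ampicillin through a β-lactamase gene. A separate cassette, in which the SV40 early promoter drives neo followed by a bGH polyadenylation signal, allows G418 selection in mammalian cells.

The annotated spike coding sequence lies downstream of a CMV enhancer, CMV promoter elements and a truncated human β-globin intron, which generally improves transcript processing and expression. It is followed by a WPRE, which enhances post-transcriptional expression, and an SV40 poly(A) signal. The catalogue entry lists the promoter as CAG, whereas the backbone name and the feature table indicate a CMV enhancer/promoter with a β-globin intron; the record does not resolve this discrepancy. Short β-globin insulator elements and bacterial and T7 terminators flank the expression units, presumably to limit transcriptional read-through between them.

The insert carries the XBB.1.16 mutation set listed by the depositor, with many substitutions in the N-terminal and receptor-binding domains (for example E180V, T478R, F486P and N501Y), several small deletions, and changes such as D614G and P681H. "deltaC18" in the name indicates removal of the C-terminal 18 residues of the cytoplasmic tail, a modification commonly used to improve spike incorporation into pseudotyped particles. The associated study concerns viral escape from mRNA vaccine-induced humoral immunity, consistent with use in pseudovirus neutralization assays.
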