Addgene plasmid #212532: pTwist-SARS-CoV-2 Spike-deltaC18 XBB.1.16
Purpose: Encodes SARS-CoV-2 variant XBB.1.16 Spike for pseudovirus production
Depositing lab: Alejandro Balazs. Depositing organization: Massachusetts General Hospital. Publication: Ongoing evolution of SARS-CoV-2 drives escape from mRNA vaccine-induced humoral immunity. Roederer AL, Cao Y, Denis KS, Sheehan ML, Li CJ, Lam EC, Gregory DJ, Poznansky MC, Iafrate AJ, Canaday DH, Gravenstein S, Garcia-Beltran WF, Balazs AB. medRxiv [Preprint]. 2024 Mar 7:2024.03.05.24303815. doi: 10.1101/2024.03.05.24303815. PubMed 38496628.
Backbone
  Vector backbone: pTwist-CMV-BetaGlobin-WPRE-Neo
  Backbone manufacturer: Twist
  Vector type: Mammalian Expression
Growth in bacteria
  Bacterial resistance: Ampicillin, 100 μg/mL
  Growth temperature: 37°C
  Growth strain: DH5alpha
  Copy number: High Copy
Gene/Insert
  Gene/Insert name: SARS-CoV-2 Spike XBB.1.16
  Species: Severe acute respiratory syndrome coronavirus 2
  Mutation: See Depositor Comments.
  Entrez Gene: S (a.k.a. GU280_gp02, spike glycoprotein)
  Promoter: CAG
  Cloning method: Ligation Independent Cloning
Terms and licenses: Academic/Nonprofit Terms; Industry Terms: Not Available to Industry
Depositor comments: Relevant mutations: T19I , deltaL24P25P26 , A27S , V83A , G142D , deltaY144 , H146Q , E180V , Q183E , V213E , G252V , G339H , R346T , L368I , S371F , S373P , S375F , T376A , D405N , R408S , K417N , N440K , V445P , G446S , N460K , S477N , T478R , E484A , F486P , F490S , Q498R , N501Y , Y505H , D614G , H655Y , N679K , P681H , N764K , D796Y , Q954H , N969K Please visit https://www.medrxiv.org/content/10.1101/2024.03.05.24303815v1 for medRxiv preprint.
How to cite: pTwist-SARS-CoV-2 Spike-deltaC18 XBB.1.16 was a gift from Alejandro Balazs (Addgene plasmid # 212532 ; http://n2t.net/addgene:212532 ; RRID:Addgene_212532)
